Addgene plasmid #219732: pNK6030
Purpose: MoClo-compatible Level 0 - promoter vector carrying promoter MinSyn1637x
Depositing lab: Alexander Mishin. Depositing organization: Planta LLC. Publication: Systematic Comparison of Plant Promoters in Nicotiana spp. Expression Systems. Shakhova ES, Markina NM, Mitiouchkina T, Bugaeva EN, Karataeva TA, Palkina KA, Fakhranurova LI, Yampolsky IV, Sarkisyan KS, Mishin AS. Int J Mol Sci. 2022 Dec 6;23(23):15441. doi: 10.3390/ijms232315441. PubMed 36499768.
Backbone
  Vector backbone: Level 0 - promoter -like
  Backbone size w/o insert (bp): 2251
  Vector type: Plant Expression, Synthetic Biology
Growth in bacteria
  Bacterial resistance: Spectinomycin, 50 μg/mL
  Growth temperature: 37°C
  Growth strain: DH5alpha
  Copy number: High Copy
Gene/Insert
  Gene/Insert name: promoter MinSyn1637x
  Species: Synthetic
  Insert size (bp): 283
  Promoter: MinSyn1637x
  Cloning method: Restriction Enzyme; 5′ cloning site BbsI (destroyed during cloning); 3′ cloning site BbsI (destroyed during cloning)
  Sequencing primers: 5′ gagcgaggaagcggaagagcgccc; 3′ accattattatcatgacattaacc
Terms and licenses: Academic/Nonprofit Terms; Industry Terms: Not Available to Industry
How to cite: pNK6030 was a gift from Alexander Mishin (Addgene plasmid # 219732 ; http://n2t.net/addgene:219732 ; RRID:Addgene_219732)
