[The description below was written by a language model from this plasmid's Addgene catalogue record and pLannotate feature annotations shown in this document.]
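Description:
pNK6030 is a small MoClo-compatible Level 0 part plasmid of about 2.5 kb that stores a single synthetic plant promoter, MinSyn1637x, for Golden Gate-style modular assembly. It is catalogued as a plant expression and synthetic biology vector, but on its own it is only a bacterial cloning and storage plasmid. It replicates in E. coli from a high-copy ColE1/pUC-type origin and is selected with spectinomycin through the aadA streptomycin/spectinomycin resistance gene, which spans the numbering origin of the circular sequence. An AmpR (bla) promoter is annotated upstream of it. The short integrase and gentamicin acetyltransferase fragments found between that promoter and aadA are probably remnants of the integron context from which the resistance cassette derives, not functional genes.

The payload is the 283 bp synthetic MinSyn1637x promoter, which was inserted into a backbone of roughly 2.25 kb using BbsI sites that were destroyed during cloning, as is typical when a part is domesticated into a Level 0 acceptor. The feature table does not annotate the promoter as a whole. It reports only very short matches to the CaMV 35S and NOS promoters, plus a small lacI fragment, in the region between the origin and the resistance cassette. These matches suggest that the synthetic promoter incorporates motifs from common plant promoters, although the record does not describe its design. No coding sequence, terminator, or plant selection marker is present.

The plasmid serves as a promoter module to be combined with coding and terminator parts into higher-level transcription units. It was deposited with a study that systematically compared plant promoters in Nicotiana expression systems.
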