Features (pLannotate 1.2.2; 8 found; start..end, strand, type, name):
    319..907     +  rep_origin     ori: high-copy-number ColE1/pMB1/pBR322/pUC origin of replication
   1090..1139    +  CDS            lacI (fragment): lac repressor; lacI; The lac repressor binds to the lac operator to inhibit transcription in E. coli. This inhibition can be relieved by adding lactose or isopropyl-β-D-thiogalactopyranoside (IPTG).
   1178..1199    +  promoter       CaMV 35S promoter (fragment): strong constitutive promoter from cauliflower mosaic virus
   1346..1367    +  promoter       NOS promoter (fragment): nopaline synthase promoter
   1567..1671    +  promoter       AmpR promoter: bla
   1662..1742    -  CDS            int (fragment): INT2_ECOLX - Protein inferred from homology: Swiss-Prot protein existence level 3. Putative integrase believed to be involved in the insertion of antibiotic resistance genes into plasmids and transposons. From Escherichia coli.
   1830..1886    +  CDS            GmR (fragment): gentamycin acetyltransferase; aacC1; confers resistance to gentamycin
   1893..145     +  CDS            aadA (across the origin): S3AD_ECOLX - Experimental evidence at protein level: Swiss-Prot protein existence level 1. Mediates bacterial resistance to the antibiotics streptomycin and spectinomycin. From Escherichia coli.
>Addgene plasmid #219732 | pNK6030 | addgene full sequence | sequence record 437071 | Addgene NGS Result
CCTGCCGGCCCAGTATCAGCCCGTCATACTTGAAGCTAGACAGGCTTATCTTGGACAAGAAGAAGATCGC
TTGGCCTCGCGCGCAGATCAGTTGGAAGAATTTGTCCATTACGTAAAAGGCGAGATCACCAAGGTAGTCG
GCAAATAACTGTCAGACCAAGTTTACTCATATATACTTTAGATTGATTTAAAACTTCATTTTTAATTTAA
AAGGATCTAGGTGAAGATCCTTTTTGATAATCTCATGACCAAAATCCCTTAACGTGAGTTTTCGTTCCAC
TGAGCGTCAGACCCCGTAGAAAAGATCAAAGGATCTTCTTGAGATCCTTTTTTTCTGCGCGTAATCTGCT
GCTTGCAAACAAAAAAACCACCGCTACCAGCGGTGGTTTGTTTGCCGGATCAAGAGCTACCAACTCTTTT
TCCGAAGGTAACTGGCTTCAGCAGAGCGCAGATACCAAATACTGTTCTTCTAGTGTAGCCGTAGTTAGGC
CACCACTTCAAGAACTCTGTAGCACCGCCTACATACCTCGCTCTGCTAATCCTGTTACCAGTGGCTGCTG
CCAGTGGCGATAAGTCGTGTCTTACCGGGTTGGACTCAAGACGATAGTTACCGGATAAGGCGCAGCGGTC
GGGCTGAACGGGGGGTTCGTGCACACAGCCCAGCTTGGAGCGAACGACCTACACCGAACTGAGATACCTA
CAGCGTGAGCTATGAGAAAGCGCCACGCTTCCCGAAGGGAGAAAGGCGGACAGGTATCCGGTAAGCGGCA
GGGTCGGAACAGGAGAGCGCACGAGGGAGCTTCCAGGGGGAAACGCCTGGTATCTTTATAGTCCTGTCGG
GTTTCGCCACCTCTGACTTGAGCGTCGATTTTTGTGATGCTCGTCAGGGGGGCGGAGCCTATGGAAAAAC
GCCAGCAACGCGGCCTTTTTACGGTTCCTGGCCTTTTGCTGGCCTTTTGCTCACATGTTCTTTCCTGCGT
TATCCCCTGATTCTGTGGATAACCGTATTACCGCCTTTGAGTGAGCTGATACCGCTCGCCGCAGCCGAAC
GACCGAGCGCAGCGAGTCAGTGAGCGAGGAAGCGGAAGAGCGCCCAATACGCAAACCGCCTCTCCCCGCG
CGTTGGCCGATTCATTAATCACTCTGTGGTCTCAGGAGGCGTGTCGTTTTAGTGAGGCTGACGTAAGGGA
TGACGCACACACTATGCCGCTTTGTCAAAAGCTAAAAAAGATGATGCACTATGCCCAGTGGGAGCCACCA
ACCACTATGCCCAATTAGGTTGTTTTCAACAATGTACAGGGCTCACTCACTATCAGCGCTAGGAGGACCG
ATGCTGATCTTGCCTATGAGCTAAGCACATACGTCAGGCTATCAGCTTAGCAAGACCTCCTATATAAGGT
TTTGCTATTCATTGAAAGCAGTAGTGACTGATTTGTATATATACTTGAGACCACGAAGTGGCTCTTCAGT
GGACGAAAGGGCCTCGTGATACGCCTATTTTTATAGGTTAATGTCATGATAATAATGGTTTCTTAGACGT
CAGGTGGCACTTTTCGGGGAAATGTGCGCGGAACCCCTATTTGTTTATTTTTCTAAATACATTCAAATAT
GTATCCGCTCATGAGACAATAACCCTGATAAATGCTTCAATAATATTGAAAAAGGAAGAGTATGCGCTCA
CGCAACTGGTCCAGAACCTTGACCGAACGCAGCGGTGGTAACGGCGCAGTGGCGGTTTTCATGGCTTGTT
ATGACTGTTTTTTTTTGGGGTACAGTCTATGCCTCGGGCATCCAAGCAGCAAGCGCGTTACGCCGTGGGT
CGATGTTTGATGTTATGGAGCAGCAACGATGTTACGCAGCAGGGCAGTCGCCCTAAAACAAAGTTAAACA
TCATGAGGGAAGCGGTGATCGCCGAAGTATCGACTCAACTATCAGAGGTAGTTGGCGTCATCGAGCGCCA
TCTCGAACCGACGTTGCTGGCCGTACATTTGTACGGCTCCGCAGTGGATGGCGGCCTGAAGCCACACAGC
GATATTGATTTGCTGGTTACGGTGACCGTAAGGCTTGATGAAACAACGCGGCGAGCTTTGATCAACGACC
TTTTGGAAACTTCGGCTTCCCCTGGAGAGAGCGAGATTCTCCGCGCTGTAGAAGTCACCATTGTTGTGCA
CGACGACATCATTCCGTGGCGTTATCCAGCTAAGCGCGAACTGCAATTTGGAGAATGGCAGCGCAATGAC
ATTCTTGCAGGTATCTTCGAGCCAGCCACGATCGACATTGATCTGGCTATCTTGCTGACAAAAGCAAGAG
AACATAGCGTTGCCTTGGTAGGTCCAGCGGCGGAGGAACTCTTTGATCCGGTTCCTGAACAGGATCTATT
TGAGGCGCTAAATGAAACCTTAACGCTATGGAACTCGCCGCCCGACTGGGCTGGCGATGAGCGAAATGTA
GTGCTTACGTTGTCCCGCATTTGGTACAGCGCAGTAACCGGCAAAATCGCGCCGAAGGATGTCGCTGCCG
ACTGGGCAATGGAGCG
